Addgene plasmid #139463: p_SNIPR_sensor_GFP
Purpose: T7 RNAP-driven expression of SNIPR RNA with a GFP-ASV reporter
Depositing lab: Alexander Green. Depositing organization: Arizona State University. Publication: Precise and Programmable Detection of Mutations Using Ultraspecific Riboregulators. Hong F, Ma D, Wu K, Mina LA, Luiten RC, Liu Y, Yan H, Green AA. Cell. 2020 Feb 25. pii: S0092-8674(20)30155-0. doi: 10.1016/j.cell.2020.02.011. PubMed 32109416.
Backbone
  Vector backbone: pCOLAduet
  Backbone size w/o insert (bp): 3224
  Vector type: Bacterial Expression
Growth in bacteria
  Bacterial resistance: Kanamycin, 50 μg/mL
  Growth temperature: 37°C
  Growth strain: DH5alpha
  Copy number: High Copy
Gene/Insert
  Gene/Insert name: SNIPR_GFP
  Species: Other
  Insert size (bp): 876
  Cloning method: Gibson Cloning
  Sequencing primers: 5′ CGTTACTGGTTTCACATTCACCACCC
Terms and licenses: Academic/Nonprofit Terms; Industry Terms: Not Available to Industry
Depositor comments: SNIPR regulating GFPmut3b with an ASV degradation tag
How to cite: p_SNIPR_sensor_GFP was a gift from Alexander Green (Addgene plasmid # 139463 ; http://n2t.net/addgene:139463 ; RRID:Addgene_139463)
