[The description below was written by a language model from this plasmid's Addgene catalogue record and pLannotate feature annotations shown in this document.]
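Description:
p_SNIPR_sensor_GFP is a bacterial expression plasmid built on the pCOLADuet backbone. It carries a single-nucleotide-specific programmable riboregulator (SNIPR) placed upstream of a destabilised GFP reporter. It replicates from the ColA origin, which is compatible with other common origin classes, so it can be co-maintained in E. coli with additional plasmids, for example one supplying a trigger RNA. Selection is by kanamycin through the aph(3')-Ia KanR gene. The backbone also keeps the lacI repressor gene with its own promoter. Short annotated fragments of a tetracycline resistance gene and an extra AmpR promoter piece appear to be backbone remnants rather than functional parts.

The payload is a single transcription unit that spans the plasmid's numbering origin. A T7 promoter is followed by roughly a hundred bases of unannotated sequence, which is presumably where the SNIPR riboregulator lies. Next come a fluorescent protein coding sequence, a short C-terminal ssrA-type degradation tag and the T7 terminator. The automated annotation labels the reporter as hfriFP and the tag as a fragment of the LVA variant. The depositor, however, states that the reporter is GFPmut3b fused to an ASV degradation tag, and that description should be taken as authoritative. The ssrA-family tag directs the protein to ClpXP/ClpAP proteolysis, which shortens its half-life so that fluorescence follows current translational output.

Transcription requires T7 RNA polymerase, so expression needs a host or cell-free system that supplies that enzyme. Translation of GFP is gated by the riboregulator. The associated work concerns ultraspecific riboregulators for precise detection of mutations, and the plasmid serves as the sensor component whose fluorescence reports SNIPR activation.
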