Features (pLannotate 1.2.2; 12 found; start..end, strand, type, name):
    118..831     +  CDS            hfriFP: hfriFP is a fluorescent protein published in 2013, derived from Herbaspirillum frisingense.
    841..861     +  CDS            ssrA tag (LVA) (fragment): C-terminal peptide that mediates degradation in bacteria through the ClpXP and ClpAP proteases (McGinness et al., 2006) mutant LVA variant that confers accelerated degradation under some conditions (Andersen et al., 1998)
    940..987     +  terminator     T7 terminator: transcription terminator for bacteriophage T7 RNA polymerase
   1151..1208    +  promoter       AmpR promoter (fragment): bla
   1217..2032    -  CDS            KanR: aminoglycoside phosphotransferase; aph(3')-Ia; confers resistance to kanamycin in bacteria or G418 (Geneticin®) in eukaryotes
   2033..2124    -  promoter       AmpR promoter: bla
   2142..2777    -  rep_origin     ColA ori: Plasmids containing the ColA origin of replication can be propagated in E. coli cells that contain additional plasmids with compatible origins.
   2862..2926    -  CDS            TcR (fragment): tetracycline efflux protein; tet; confers resistance to tetracycline
   2941..2962    -  protein_bind   CAP binding site: CAP binding activates transcription in the presence of cAMP. E. coli catabolite activator protein
   2975..4057    -  CDS            lacI: lac repressor; lacI; The lac repressor binds to the lac operator to inhibit transcription in E. coli. This inhibition can be relieved by adding lactose or isopropyl-β-D-thiogalactopyranoside (IPTG).
   4058..4135    -  promoter       lacI promoter: lacI
   4195..2       +  promoter       T7 promoter (across the origin): promoter for bacteriophage T7 RNA polymerase
>Addgene plasmid #139463 | p_SNIPR_sensor_GFP | addgene full sequence | sequence record 288138 | Addgene NGS Result
GGGTAGAATGAAATGAATAAGACAATAACAGTAACATGGTAGGTAAGTGTGATAACATCATAGAGGAGAT
ACAGAATGTTATCACACTTACCTACCGAACAAGAACTCCGACAAATCATGCGTAAAGGAGAAGAACTTTT
CACTGGAGTTGTCCCAATTCTTGTTGAATTAGATGGTGATGTTAATGGGCACAAATTTTCTGTCAGTGGA
GAGGGTGAAGGTGATGCAACATACGGAAAACTTACCCTTAAATTTATTTGCACTACTGGAAAACTACCTG
TTCCGTGGCCAACACTTGTCACTACTTTCGGTTATGGTGTTCAATGCTTTGCGAGATACCCAGATCACAT
GAAACAGCATGACTTTTTCAAGAGTGCCATGCCCGAAGGTTACGTACAGGAAAGAACTATATTTTTCAAA
GATGACGGGAACTACAAGACACGTGCTGAAGTCAAGTTTGAAGGTGATACCCTTGTTAATAGAATCGAGT
TAAAAGGTATTGATTTTAAAGAAGATGGAAACATTCTTGGACACAAATTGGAATACAACTATAACTCACA
CAATGTATACATCATGGCAGACAAACAAAAGAATGGAATCAAAGTTAACTTCAAAATTAGACACAACATT
GAAGATGGAAGCGTTCAACTAGCAGACCATTATCAACAAAATACTCCGATTGGCGATGGCCCTGTCCTTT
TACCAGACAACCATTACCTGTCCACACAATCTGCCCTTTCGAAAGATCCCAACGAAAAGAGAGACCACAT
GGTCCTTCTTGAGTTTGTAACCGCTGCTGGGATTACACATGGCATGGATGAACTATACAAAAGGCCTGCA
GCAAACGACGAAAACTACGCTGCATCAGTTTAATAAGATAAACCAGAGCGGCACGGCAAGCAGAGTATAC
GAGATTCGGTAGCCACCGCTGAGCAATAACTAGCATAACCCCTTGGGGCCTCTAAACGGGTCTTGAGGGG
TTTTTTGCTGAAACCTCAGGCATTTGAGAAGCACACGGTCACACTGCTTCCGGTAGTCAATAAACCGGTA
AACCAGCAATAGACATAAGCGGCTATTTAACGACCCTGCCCTGAACCGACGACAAGCTGACGACCGGGTC
TCCGCAAGTGGCACTTTTCGGGGAAATGTGCGCGGAACCCCTATTTGTTTATTTTTCTAAATACATTCAA
ATATGTATCCGCTCATGAATTAATTCTTAGAAAAACTCATCGAGCATCAAATGAAACTGCAATTTATTCA
TATCAGGATTATCAATACCATATTTTTGAAAAAGCCGTTTCTGTAATGAAGGAGAAAACTCACCGAGGCA
GTTCCATAGGATGGCAAGATCCTGGTATCGGTCTGCGATTCCGACTCGTCCAACATCAATACAACCTATT
AATTTCCCCTCGTCAAAAATAAGGTTATCAAGTGAGAAATCACCATGAGTGACGACTGAATCCGGTGAGA
ATGGCAAAAGTTTATGCATTTCTTTCCAGACTTGTTCAACAGGCCAGCCATTACGCTCGTCATCAAAATC
ACTCGCATCAACCAAACCGTTATTCATTCGTGATTGCGCCTGAGCGAGACGAAATACGCGGTCGCTGTTA
AAAGGACAATTACAAACAGGAATCGAATGCAACCGGCGCAGGAACACTGCCAGCGCATCAACAATATTTT
CACCTGAATCAGGATATTCTTCTAATACCTGGAATGCTGTTTTCCCGGGGATCGCAGTGGTGAGTAACCA
TGCATCATCAGGAGTACGGATAAAATGCTTGATGGTCGGAAGAGGCATAAATTCCGTCAGCCAGTTTAGT
CTGACCATCTCATCTGTAACATCATTGGCAACGCTACCTTTGCCATGTTTCAGAAACAACTCTGGCGCAT
CGGGCTTCCCATACAATCGATAGATTGTCGCACCTGATTGCCCGACATTATCGCGAGCCCATTTATACCC
ATATAAATCAGCATCCATGTTGGAATTTAATCGCGGCCTAGAGCAAGACGTTTCCCGTTGAATATGGCTC
ATACTCTTCCTTTTTCAATATTATTGAAGCATTTATCAGGGTTATTGTCTCATGAGCGGATACATATTTG
AATGTATTTAGAAAAATAAACAAATAGGCATGCTAGCGCAGAAACGTCCTAGAAGATGCCAGGAGGATAC
TTAGCAGAGAGACAATAAGGCCGGAGCGAAGCCGTTTTTCCATAGGCTCCGCCCCCCTGACGAACATCAC
GAAATCTGACGCTCAAATCAGTGGTGGCGAAACCCGACAGGACTATAAAGATACCAGGCGTTTCCCCCTG
ATGGCTCCCTCTTGCGCTCTCCTGTTCCCGTCCTGCGGCGTCCGTGTTGTGGTGGAGGCTTTACCCAAAT
CACCACGTCCCGTTCCGTGTAGACAGTTCGCTCCAAGCTGGGCTGTGTGCAAGAACCCCCCGTTCAGCCC
GACTGCTGCGCCTTATCCGGTAACTATCATCTTGAGTCCAACCCGGAAAGACACGACAAAACGCCACTGG
CAGCAGCCATTGGTAACTGAGAATTAGTGGATTTAGATATCGAGAGTCTTGAAGTGGTGGCCTAACAGAG
GCTACACTGAAAGGACAGTATTTGGTATCTGCGCTCCACTAAAGCCAGTTACCAGGTTAAGCAGTTCCCC
AACTGACTTAACCTTCGATCAAACCGCCTCCCCAGGCGGTTTTTTCGTTTACAGAGCAGGAGATTACGAC
GATCGTAAAAGGATCTCAAGAAGATCCTTTACGGATTCCCGACACCATCACTCTAGATTTCAGTGCAATT
TATCTCTTCAAATGTAGCACCTGAAGTCAGCCCCATACGATATAAGTTGTAATTCTCATGTTAGTCATGC
CCCGCGCCCACCGGAAGGAGCTGACTGGGTTGAAGGCTCTCAAGGGCATCGGTCGAGATCCCGGTGCCTA
ATGAGTGAGCTAACTTACATTAATTGCGTTGCGCTCACTGCCCGCTTTCCAGTCGGGAAACCTGTCGTGC
CAGCTGCATTAATGAATCGGCCAACGCGCGGGGAGAGGCGGTTTGCGTATTGGGCGCCAGGGTGGTTTTT
CTTTTCACCAGTGAGACGGGCAACAGCTGATTGCCCTTCACCGCCTGGCCCTGAGAGAGTTGCAGCAAGC
GGTCCACGCTGGTTTGCCCCAGCAGGCGAAAATCCTGTTTGATGGTGGTTAACGGCGGGATATAACATGA
GCTGTCTTCGGTATCGTCGTATCCCACTACCGAGATGTCCGCACCAACGCGCAGCCCGGACTCGGTAATG
GCGCGCATTGCGCCCAGCGCCATCTGATCGTTGGCAACCAGCATCGCAGTGGGAACGATGCCCTCATTCA
GCATTTGCATGGTTTGTTGAAAACCGGACATGGCACTCCAGTCGCCTTCCCGTTCCGCTATCGGCTGAAT
TTGATTGCGAGTGAGATATTTATGCCAGCCAGCCAGACGCAGACGCGCCGAGACAGAACTTAATGGGCCC
GCTAACAGCGCGATTTGCTGGTGACCCAATGCGACCAGATGCTCCACGCCCAGTCGCGTACCGTCTTCAT
GGGAGAAAATAATACTGTTGATGGGTGTCTGGTCAGAGACATCAAGAAATAACGCCGGAACATTAGTGCA
GGCAGCTTCCACAGCAATGGCATCCTGGTCATCCAGCGGATAGTTAATGATCAGCCCACTGACGCGTTGC
GCGAGAAGATTGTGCACCGCCGCTTTACAGGCTTCGACGCCGCTTCGTTCTACCATCGACACCACCACGC
TGGCACCCAGTTGATCGGCGCGAGATTTAATCGCCGCGACAATTTGCGACGGCGCGTGCAGGGCCAGACT
GGAGGTGGCAACGCCAATCAGCAACGACTGTTTGCCCGCCAGTTGTTGTGCCACGCGGTTGGGAATGTAA
TTCAGCTCCGCCATCGCCGCTTCCACTTTTTCCCGCGTTTTCGCAGAAACGTGGCTGGCCTGGTTCACCA
CGCGGGAAACGGTCTGATAAGAGACACCGGCATACTCTGCGACATCGTATAACGTTACTGGTTTCACATT
CACCACCCTGAATTGACTCTCTTCCGGGCGCTATCATGCCATACCGCGAAAGGTTTTGCGCCATTCGATG
GTGTCCGGGATCTCGACGCTCTCCCTTATGGCCGGGTTTAGAAATCTGAAGCTCTAGAGAGCGCTAATAC
GACTCACTATA
