>Addgene plasmid #139463 | p_SNIPR_sensor_GFP | depositor partial sequence | sequence record 269768 | p_SNIPR_sensor_GFP
GGGTAGAATGAAATGAATAAGACAATAACAGTAACATGGTAGGTAAGTGTGATAACATCATAGAGGAGAT
ACAGAATGTTATCACACTTACCTACCGAACAAGAACTCCGACAAATCATGCGTAAA
