>Addgene plasmid #139463 | p_SNIPR_sensor_GFP | depositor partial sequence | sequence record 269769 | GFPmut3b-ASV-T7_terminator
ATGCGTAAAGGAGAAGAACTTTTCACTGGAGTTGTCCCAATTCTTGTTGAATTAGATGGTGATGTTAATG
GGCACAAATTTTCTGTCAGTGGAGAGGGTGAAGGTGATGCAACATACGGAAAACTTACCCTTAAATTTAT
TTGCACTACTGGAAAACTACCTGTTCCGTGGCCAACACTTGTCACTACTTTCGGTTATGGTGTTCAATGC
TTTGCGAGATACCCAGATCACATGAAACAGCATGACTTTTTCAAGAGTGCCATGCCCGAAGGTTACGTAC
AGGAAAGAACTATATTTTTCAAAGATGACGGGAACTACAAGACACGTGCTGAAGTCAAGTTTGAAGGTGA
TACCCTTGTTAATAGAATCGAGTTAAAAGGTATTGATTTTAAAGAAGATGGAAACATTCTTGGACACAAA
TTGGAATACAACTATAACTCACACAATGTATACATCATGGCAGACAAACAAAAGAATGGAATCAAAGTTA
ACTTCAAAATTAGACACAACATTGAAGATGGAAGCGTTCAACTAGCAGACCATTATCAACAAAATACTCC
GATTGGCGATGGCCCTGTCCTTTTACCAGACAACCATTACCTGTCCACACAATCTGCCCTTTCGAAAGAT
CCCAACGAAAAGAGAGACCACATGGTCCTTCTTGAGTTTGTAACCGCTGCTGGGATTACACATGGCATGG
ATGAACTATACAAAAGGCCTGCAGCAAACGACGAAAACTACGCTGCATCAGTTTAATAAGATAAACCAGA
GCGGCACGGCAAGCAGAGTATACGAGATTCGGTAGCCACCGCTGAGCAATAACTAGCATAACCCCTTGGG
GCCTCTAAACGGGTCTTGAGGGGTTTTTTG
